>Addgene plasmid #179251 | pJH2217 | addgene full sequence | sequence record 355538 | Addgene NGS Result
GACCTACACCGAACTGAGATACCTACAGCGTGAGCTATGAGAAAGCGCCACGCTTCCCGAAGGGAGAAAG
GCGGACAGGTATCCGGTAAGCGGCAGGGTCGGAACAGGAGAGCGCACGAGGGAGCTTCCAGGGGGAAACG
CCTGGTATCTTTATAGTCCTGTCGGGTTTCGCCACCTCTGACTTGAGCGTCGATTTTTGTGATGCTCGTC
AGGGGGGCGGAGCCTATGGAAAAACGCCAGCAACGCGGCCTTTTTACGGTTCCTGGCCTTTTGCTGGCCT
TTTGCTCACATGTTCTTTCCTGCGTTATCCCCTGATTCTGTGGATAACCGTATTACCGCCTTTGAGTGAG
CTGATACCGCTCGCCGCAGCCGAACGACCGAGCGCAGCGAGTCAGTGAGCGAGGAAGCGGAAGAGCGCCC
AATACGCAAACCGCCTCTCCCCGCGCGTTGGCCGATTCATTAATGCAGCTGGCACGACAGGTTTCCCGAC
TGGAAAGCGGGCAGTGAGCGCAACGCAATTAATGTGAGTTAGCTCACTCATTAGGCACCCCAGGCTTTAC
ACTTTATGCTTCCGGCTCGTATGTTGTGTGGAATTGTGAGCGGATAACAATTTCACACAGGAAACAGCTA
TGACCATGATTACGCCAAGCTGTAAGTTTAAACATGATCTTACTAACTAACTATTCTCATTTAAATTTTC
AGAGCTTAAAAATGGCTGAAATCACTCACAACGATGGATACGCTAACAACTTGGAAATGAAATAAGCTTG
GGCTGCAGCATGCGGCCGCACGTTTTCCCTTTACATTAGCAAAACCGACCAACGACCGAAACCTAAGCAT
TATCCAGGCCTAAACATATTTTAAAAAAAGTGTAGTTTACCAAATGGGAGACATTTTCCTTGTTCTTTGT
GGGATGCTTTTGAAATTGAATAGAAATCTCTAGATTAATCAATGTGTTTGCTCCGATGCGCCTAGTCTCA
AAGCCTTCTCATGTTGCAAACAAATGCACTAACTAAACTAATTAACAAGTCACGGAGGAGATTCAAAACA
TTTCACTTTTCAGGAAAGTAGCATTTTTAAATATATTCATGTTGTAGATTTGTCATTTTGCAATATTTTT
TATCAAAATTGGATTACACCCTCTTTTGAGCAGTCTGACTTGTTGGCTGACTTGATTTTCTTTTAAAGTG
ATGAAATTTTATTCATATTTGATTTTTAGTAAATAAATTATTGCAAACCCCATTATGCAACTTTGACAGC
TTATATCTCAGTTGCCGTTTGTTTTATGAAAAATTGTCAACTTACCAAATAATTCTTAGTTACGATCTGA
AATTTTTCGAAAACTCTAATCTTTAGTCAAAAATGTTCAGCAATGTAAACATTTTTTCATTACAAAAAAA
GATGATGTAGATGCATACATCAAGTATCTCAACCGGAACACCCCCTATTTTGCACCATCTCTGTCATCTT
TTTCTTCCTTTTTCAGATGGGAAACATACAATTAATGCTCACATGTCATGTCTAGTCATTTGTTTTTTTT
TGTTTGTTTTTAATCCGAATCTCTTATTCATCTTTAGACGTTCCATTCGGCAGAGGCGAGTTGGGGCGCC
TCTTACTCGCCTCAAATTTTGTGTTTGCACTCATAATCAAAGAATAAATTATCTTGCCCATTTTGGTCCT
TGACCATTTGTGTAGGCAATAGGCAGGCAGACATATTTTCTTAAACAGAAGACCGAACTGTGAGTGTACA
AAAATAAATTAAATATTACCTACCTTTGTTAGAATTTGGAATAAGATTAAAAAATTCGTTGTCCTCTGTG
GAATTGCTCATTATTAGATTTTTACGAAATCATGCGGATTAGAAAGTTTAATATTTATGTACAGTGCGTC
CAACTTCTATAGCACCCCCCTCCAATTCGGCCGTTTGGAGCTTTTCAAAATATTTTTCGGAAAAGTGTTA
GTGCAGTTCGATAGCAAATATTGAAAAACCTATGCTCCCCAATTTTTATCATGATATCTCAAAAATCACG
GAAATTGGGTCAAAATATCTGAAAAATGGCCGTCGAACTTCTATAGCACCCCCTCTGATTTTTGACAAAT
TTCTGTAAATTCGGGGTTTTCTTCGTAGTTAATGAATTTATTTTGTAAATAACTTCACACCAAAATAATC
AGGTGGTTTCACTTTCACATTTAAAAAATAAATATAACACTTGAAAACACGTGGAATGCCTGGGATTGAT
CAAAAATTGATCAAAATGTTCTTCTCCGTCTATTCATTACTATGTAATTAGTTGTAGAAAGCATTTATTC
ATATGAACCAAATGGTAAAGGGAGCAACTTCAGTGGTTTTTAAAAGGCTCGATTTAACCATGAAAACGAG
CGTTCGGAGGCACAAAGCTGAAGGTTTTGACTTCGTATTGTACAGAACTTCAGCTCATCCTGCTCAAATG
TCTTTGAAGCTTCGATTTTGATTAGATGTCTTTGAAAATTTATACGGAAAAGATCATGAGACCGCTCAAA
AAGAGGACAAAGGCAAAGCGAGGCCGCAAGTCTTTTTTTCAAGCTAACATGCGAAAATTTTAGACAGAAA
AGTAAGATATACCTTTCCAAATGACGATTTTGCTAGTTGTATTTATAACTCAAGTTAAATTTAGCGAATT
CGCTCATTGAATCTTTTTTTGGTCAAGTAATGCAAAAGCTACCAGACAAAACATTGAACCTGCGATTGTA
GATGTCTGGCATCTGATTTACCCATGGATTTCCACGGATTTTTTGTTCATATAAAATAATTTTTAATTTT
TGCTATAATGTAGTAATTTTTAGTCGAAAATGTATTCCCAACCATTATCTCTGCGCCTCCGAACGCTCGT
TTTCATGGTTAAATCGAACCTTTTAAAAACCACTGAAGTTGCTCCCTTTACCATTTGGTTCATATGAATA
AATGCTTTCTACAACTAATTATATAGTAATGAATAGACGGAGAAGAACATTTTGATCTATTTTGGTGCTG
CGAAAATCATTGGGAGCCAAGATATGGCCTCTGAAGCAAATAAGAACGTTGAGGGGGGTGCTATAGAAGT
TGGACGCACTGTATTTCCAATTATTTTTTAAGAATTTCGATTTTATAAACAGCCTTTGCTCCGCCTATTT
GAGCTCATGATGTTTCTCTTTTGTTTTCAAGATTGTTGATTCCTTCCTATTGTCCTATTGTGATTTTTAA
ATTTTTAAATTGCTCATTAACTTGATTTTTATTTAGTACATATCTCTAATATGTTGTTTCACATTGCACC
AACCGGTCTCAATTTTTGAAATTATTTATTGTTATGTTTGAATATTTTAAACAAATTTAAAAATTTAGAA
AAATTGCTGAGCTGTTGCCTAAACTCATAAGTGTTTCAAAATTTGCTACGATTTTGCATGTACTTTTTAA
TATTTTATATGCTTTTTCGTATTCCAAAACAAACAATTTAGTTTACTTTACAAATTATGAACAAAAAAAA
TTTGATGTAACGGAGAGAAAATTATTAAACGTTACATGTATTTTTCGATCGTATCGAGAAAAATGCAAAA
AATATCAAATTGTAATTTTTCCGCACATCTCCGCAACACACAATTCCCGGGATTGGCCAAAGGACCCAAA
GGTATGTTTCGAATGATACTAACATAACATAGAACATTTTCAGGAGGACCCTTGGCTAGCGTCGACGGAT
CCAAATGGCGATTGTTGCGCAAGGAGTTTCTACGATTTTGACGACGTTTCAGAAAACGTTCAAAGGATTA
CTCCCATTGATAATTCTTGTGGCTTACACTCTATTGGGAGCATGGATCTTCTGGATGATCGAAGGAGAAA
ACGAACGAGAGATGCTCATTGAGCAACAAAAAGAAAGGGATGAACTCATCCGGCGAACTGTCTATAAAAT
TAATCAATTGCAAATCAAAAGACAGAGAAGATTAATGACGGCCGAGGAAGAATACAACAGAACTGCAAAA
GTGTTGACTACCTTTCAAGAAACTTTGGGAATTGTACCAGCTGATATGGACAAGGATATTCATTGGACAT
TCTTGGGATCAATCTTCTATTGCATGACAGTCTATACAACTATTGGTTACGGAAACATTGTTCCTGGAAC
TGGATGGGGTCGTTTTGCTACTATCCTTTACGCATTCATTGGAATTCCACTCACAGTGCTCAGTCTTTAC
TGTCTTGGTAGTCTTTTTGCCAAGGGATGCAAAATGTTGTGGAGATTTTTTTTGAAGTCCACCAGGGTTG
TGAGCAAAGATTTGTCAAATAAGATTTCTGAAGCTGCCGATAATATTGAAGAAGGAACAACGGCAATTAC
TCCATCAGCCGAGAAAACAGAAAATAACGATGATGACTTGTTGTCTTTCCCCATCTCCGGCCTCTTGCTT
ATTACCGTCATCTGGGTCATTTTCTGTGCGGTCTTGTTCACCTTCCTAGAAGAATGGGACTTTGGAACAT
CTCTCTACTTCACATTGATTTCTTTCACAACCATCGGTTTTGGAGACATTCTTCCATCGGATTACGATTT
CATACCAATTGTTGGAGTTCTTCTTCTCATTGGTCTTTCTTTGGTCTCTACAGTGATGACACTCATTCAA
CAGCAAATTGAAGCATTAGCATCGGGAATGAAAGATAACATTGACCAAGAATATGCTCGTGCATTGAACG
AGGCTCGTGAAGACGGAGAGGTTGACGAGCACGTAGATCCAGAAGAAGATCCGGAGAACAATAAAAAGTC
CTTTGACGCTGTTATCTCCAGAATGAACTGGTCCAAGAGAGGGTTGTATTATCTTCTTCCTGATAGCCAG
AAGAAAGAACTCGCAAAGCAGTCTGAGAAGAAAATGGGAAGAAAAAGTATTAAAATTCAGACTGATAACG
ATTTGTTGGAAACACTCATTCGGGAGGAAATTTTGAAGGCGGAGCTCAACAATGAGATGCACAAATATAC
AGCACCACGATCTTCACACCAGCCAAAACTTGTCTATTCTGATGTTCGCGAGAAGGAGGTTCCAATTGAA
GTTGTCCGTGTTGAGCATTTCAATCACGGAAATGAAGACTATCTAGAGCATGACATCTAGTGGATCCCCG
AGATCTTCAGCGCTCAGCATTCGTAGAATTGTAAGTTTAAACTTTCTCATACTAACTAACGCGCTCTATT
TAAATTTTCAGAATTCGCTGTCTCATCCTACTTTCACCTAGTTAACTGCTTGTCTTAAAATCTATGCTTC
TCTTTAGTATCTAAAATTTTCCTAGAAGCTTACAAGTATATAAATGGTCTCTTCTCAATAAAGGTTGTAT
ATTTATTCATCTTATTGAATCTGCCATTTCCTCGTTTTTGCGAGTTTATATACCTTCCAATTTTCTTTCT
ATTGTATTTTCAACTTCTAATTTTAATTCAGGGAAACTGCTTCAACGCATCGGTACCCTATGGTCTCAAA
GGGTGAAGAAGATAACATGGCAATTATTAAAGAGTTTATGCGTTTCAAGGTGCATATGGAGGGATCTGTC
AATGGGCATGAGTTTGAAATTGAAGGTGAAGGAGAAGGCCGACCATATGAGGGAACACAAACCGCAAAAC
TAAAGGTAAGTTTAAACATATATATACTAACTAACCCTGATTATTTAAATTTTCAGGTAACTAAAGGCGG
ACCATTACCATTCGCCTGGGACATCCTCTCTCCACAGTTCATGTATGGAAGTAAAGCTTATGTTAAACAT
CCGGCAGATATACCAGATTATTTGAAACTTTCATTCCCGGAGGGTTTTAAGTGGGAACGCGTAATGAATT
TTGAAGACGGAGGAGTTGTTACAGTGACGCAAGACTCAAGGTAAGTTTAAACAGTTCGGTACTAACTAAC
CATACATATTTAAATTTTCAGCCTCCAAGATGGAGAATTTATTTATAAAGTCAAACTTCGAGGAACGAAT
TTCCCCTCGGATGGATCTGTTATGCAGAAGAAGACTATGGGATGGGAAGCTTCAAGTGAAAGAATGTACC
CTGAAGACGGTGCTCTTAAGGGAGAGATTAAACAACGTCTTAAATTGAAAGATGGAGGACATTACGATGC
TGAGGTAAGTTTAAACATGATTTTACTAACTAACTAATCTGATTTAAATTTTCAGGTGAAGACAACTTAC
AAAGCCAAAAAACCAGTTCAGCTGCCAGGAGCGTACAATGTTAATATTAAACTGGATATCACCTCCCACA
ACGAGGATTACACTATCGTTGAGCAATATGAAAGAGCTGAAGGGCGGCACTCGACAGGTGGCATGGATGA
ATTGTATAAGTAGGAGCTCCCGAGATCTTCAGCGCTCAGCATTCGTAGAATTGTAAGTTTAAACTTTCTC
ATACTAACTAACGCGCTCTATTTAAATTTTCAGAATTCCAACTGAGCGCCGGTCGCTACCATTACCAACT
TGTCTGGTGTCAAAAATAATAGGGGCCGCTGTCATCAGAGTAAGTTTAAACTGAGTTCTACTAACTAACG
AGTAATATTTAAATTTTCAGCATCTCGCGCCCGTGCCTCTGACTTCTAAGTCCAATTACTCTTCAACATC
CCTACATGCTCTTTCTCCCTGTGCTCCCACCCCCTATTTTTGTTATTATCAAAAAACTTCTCTTAATTTC
TTTGTTTTTTAGCTTCTTTTAAGTCACCTCTAACAATGAAATTGTGTAGATTCAAAAATAGAATTAATTC
GTAATAAAAAGTCGAAAAAAATTGTGCTCCCTCCCCCCATTAATAATAATTCTATCCCAAAATCTACACA
ATGTTCTGTGTACACTTCTTATGTTTTTTACTTCTGATAAATTTTTTTGAAACATCATAGAAAAAACCGC
ACACAAAATACCTTATCATATGTTACGTTTCAGTTTATGACCGCAATTTTTATTTCTTCGCACGTCTGGG
CCTCTCATGACGTCAAATCATGCTCATCGTGAAAAAGTTTTGGAGTATTTTTGGAATTTTTCAATCAAGT
GAAAGTTTATGAAATTAATTTTCCTGCTTTTGCTTTTTGGGGTTTCCCCTATTGTTTGTCAAGATTTCGA
GGACGGCGTTTTTCTTGCTAAAATCACAAGTATTGATGAGCACGATGCAAGAAAGATCGGAAGAAGGTTT
GGGTTTGAGGCTCAGTGGAAGGTGAGTAGAAGTTGATAATTTGAAAGTGGAGTAGTGTCTATGGGGTTTT
TGCCTTAAATGACAGAATACATTCCCAATATACCAAACATAACTGTTTCCTACTAGTCGGCCGTACGGGC
CCTTTCGTCTCGCGCGTTTCGGTGATGACGGTGAAAACCTCTGACACATGCAGCTCCCGGAGACGGTCAC
AGCTTGTCTGTAAGCGGATGCCGGGAGCAGACAAGCCCGTCAGGGCGCGTCAGCGGGTGTTGGCGGGTGT
CGGGGCTGGCTTAACTATGCGGCATCAGAGCAGATTGTACTGAGAGTGCACCATATGCGGTGTGAAATAC
CGCACAGATGCGTAAGGAGAAAATACCGCATCAGGCGGCCTTAAGGGCCTCGTGATACGCCTATTTTTAT
AGGTTAATGTCATGATAATAATGGTTTCTTAGACGTCAGGTGGCACTTTTCGGGGAAATGTGCGCGGAAC
CCCTATTTGTTTATTTTTCTAAATACATTCAAATATGTATCCGCTCATGAGACAATAACCCTGATAAATG
CTTCAATAATATTGAAAAAGGAAGAGTATGAGTATTCAACATTTCCGTGTCGCCCTTATTCCCTTTTTTG
CGGCATTTTGCCTTCCTGTTTTTGCTCACCCAGAAACGCTGGTGAAAGTAAAAGATGCTGAAGATCAGTT
GGGTGCACGAGTGGGTTACATCGAACTGGATCTCAACAGCGGTAAGATCCTTGAGAGTTTTCGCCCCGAA
GAACGTTTTCCAATGATGAGCACTTTTAAAGTTCTGCTATGTGGCGCGGTATTATCCCGTATTGACGCCG
GGCAAGAGCAACTCGGTCGCCGCATACACTATTCTCAGAATGACTTGGTTGAGTACTCACCAGTCACAGA
AAAGCATCTTACGGATGGCATGACAGTAAGAGAATTATGCAGTGCTGCCATAACCATGAGTGATAACACT
GCGGCCAACTTACTTCTGACAACGATCGGAGGACCGAAGGAGCTAACCGCTTTTTTGCACAACATGGGGG
ATCATGTAACTCGCCTTGATCGTTGGGAACCGGAGCTGAATGAAGCCATACCAAACGACGAGCGTGACAC
CACGATGCCTGTAGCAATGGCAACAACGTTGCGCAAACTATTAACTGGCGAACTACTTACTCTAGCTTCC
CGGCAACAATTAATAGACTGGATGGAGGCGGATAAAGTTGCAGGACCACTTCTGCGCTCGGCCCTTCCGG
CTGGCTGGTTTATTGCTGATAAATCTGGAGCCGGTGAGCGTGGGTCTCGCGGTATCATTGCAGCACTGGG
GCCAGATGGTAAGCCCTCCCGTATCGTAGTTATCTACACGACGGGGAGTCAGGCAACTATGGATGAACGA
AATAGACAGATCGCTGAGATAGGTGCCTCACTGATTAAGCATTGGTAACTGTCAGACCAAGTTTACTCAT
ATATACTTTAGATTGATTTAAAACTTCATTTTTAATTTAAAAGGATCTAGGTGAAGATCCTTTTTGATAA
TCTCATGACCAAAATCCCTTAACGTGAGTTTTCGTTCCACTGAGCGTCAGACCCCGTAGAAAAGATCAAA
GGATCTTCTTGAGATCCTTTTTTTCTGCGCGTAATCTGCTGCTTGCAAACAAAAAAACCACCGCTACCAG
CGGTGGTTTGTTTGCCGGATCAAGAGCTACCAACTCTTTTTCCGAAGGTAACTGGCTTCAGCAGAGCGCA
GATACCAAATACTGTTCTTCTAGTGTAGCCGTAGTTAGGCCACCACTTCAAGAACTCTGTAGCACCGCCT
ACATACCTCGCTCTGCTAATCCTGTTACCAGTGGCTGCTGCCAGTGGCGATAAGTCGTGTCTTACCGGGT
TGGACTCAAGACGATAGTTACCGGATAAGGCGCAGCGGTCGGGCTGAACGGGGGGTTCGTGCACACAGCC
CAGCTTGGAGCGAAC
Features (pLannotate 1.2.2; 12 found; start..end, strand, type, name):
    415..507     +  CDS            lacI (fragment): lac repressor; lacI; The lac repressor binds to the lac operator to inhibit transcription in E. coli. This inhibition can be relieved by adding lactose or isopropyl-β-D-thiogalactopyranoside (IPTG).
    520..541     +  protein_bind   CAP binding site: CAP binding activates transcription in the presence of cAMP. E. coli catabolite activator protein
    556..586     +  promoter       lac promoter: promoter for the E. coli lac operon
    594..610     +  protein_bind   lac operator: The lac repressor binds to the lac operator to inhibit transcription in E. coli. This inhibition can be relieved by adding lactose or isopropyl-β-D-thiogalactopyranoside (IPTG). lac repressor encoded by lacI
   3715..5097    +  CDS            twk-18: TWK18_CAEEL - Experimental evidence at protein level: Swiss-Prot protein existence level 1. Outwardly rectifying potassium channel protein; activity is sharply augmented by increase in temperature. From Caenorhabditis elegans.
   5450..6310    +  CDS            mCherry: mCherry is a basic (constitutively fluorescent) red fluorescent protein published in 2004, derived from Discosoma sp.. It is reported to be a very rapidly-maturing monomer with low acid sensitivity.
   7009..7161    +  CDS            aex-5 (fragment): AEX5_CAEEL - Also known as kpc-3 From Caenorhabditis elegans.
   7289..7324    +  CDS            rop (fragment): Rop protein, which maintains plasmids at low copy number; rop
   7426..7525    +  misc_feature   bom (fragment): basis of mobility region from pBR322
   7623..7727    +  promoter       AmpR promoter: bla
   7728..8588    +  CDS            AmpR: β-lactamase; bla; confers resistance to ampicillin, carbenicillin, and related antibiotics
   8759..232     +  rep_origin     ori (across the origin): high-copy-number ColE1/pMB1/pBR322/pUC origin of replication
