[The description below was written by a language model from this plasmid's Addgene catalogue record and pLannotate feature annotations shown in this document.]
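Description:
pJH2217 is a C. elegans expression plasmid built on a pBSK (Bluescript-type) backbone, about 9.1 kb in total. It is propagated in E. coli as a high-copy plasmid through a ColE1/pUC-type origin and is selected with ampicillin via the β-lactamase (AmpR) gene and its own promoter. The feature table also picks up backbone remnants that play no role in the worm: a lac promoter/operator with a CAP binding site, and short fragments of lacI, rop and the pBR322 bom region.

The payload is the C. elegans twk-18 coding sequence (roughly 1.4 kb, inserted at BamHI sites), which encodes an outwardly rectifying two-pore-domain potassium channel. It carries the M280I substitution, described in the record as a gain-of-function allele. Expression is driven by the sra-11 promoter, recorded as giving neuronal expression. This promoter is not annotated in the feature table but presumably lies in the unannotated region upstream of the channel gene. Downstream, after a gap of a few hundred bases, is an mCherry-type red fluorescent protein ORF (the worm-optimised "wCherry"), followed by the unc-54 3' UTR. The short aex-5 fragment annotated after the reporter probably reflects genomic sequence carried along with that UTR. The catalogue lists wCherry as a C-terminal tag, but the construct name places a "UrSL" element between the two ORFs. That suggests an SL2-type trans-splicing, operon-like arrangement in which the reporter is made separately to mark expressing cells; the record does not settle this point.

A hyperactive potassium channel would be expected to hyperpolarise and so dampen the neurons that express it. The associated study concerns the forward and backward locomotor circuit, which fits use of the plasmid as a transgene for silencing sra-11-expressing neurons while labelling them red.
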