Addgene plasmid #179251: pJH2217
Purpose: Psra-11::TWK-18(gf)-UrSL-wCherry unc-54 3' UTR C.elegans neural expression of TWK-18-wCherry
Depositing lab: Mei Zhen. Publication: An imbalancing act: gap junctions reduce the backward motor circuit activity to bias C. elegans for forward locomotion. Kawano T, Po MD, Gao S, Leung G, Ryu WS, Zhen M. Neuron. 2011 Nov 17;72(4):572-86. doi: 10.1016/j.neuron.2011.09.005. PubMed 22099460.
Backbone
  Vector backbone: pBSK
  Backbone manufacturer: stratagene
  Backbone size w/o insert (bp): 7737
  Total vector size (bp): 9123
  Vector type: Worm Expression
Growth in bacteria
  Bacterial resistance: Ampicillin, 100 μg/mL
  Growth temperature: 37°C
  Growth strain: DH5alpha
  Copy number: High Copy
Gene/Insert
  Gene/Insert name: TWK-18
  Species: C. elegans (nematode)
  Insert size (bp): 1386
  Mutation: M280I
  Entrez Gene: twk-18 (a.k.a. CELE_C24A3.6)
  Promoter: Psra-11
  Tag / fusion protein: wCherry (C terminal on backbone)
  Cloning method: Restriction Enzyme; 5′ cloning site BamHI (not destroyed); 3′ cloning site BamHI (not destroyed)
  Sequencing primers: 5′ CGGATCCaaatggcgattgttg; 3′ CTCGGGgatcCactagatgtc
Terms and licenses: Academic/Nonprofit Terms; Industry Terms: Not Available to Industry
How to cite: pJH2217 was a gift from Mei Zhen (Addgene plasmid # 179251 ; http://n2t.net/addgene:179251 ; RRID:Addgene_179251)
